>Addgene plasmid #30180 | pTEC21 | depositor full sequence | sequence record 13868 | Author sequence
CTAGCCACCTGACGTCGGGGGGGGGGGGAAAGCCACGTTGTGTCTCAAAATCTCTGATGTTACATTGCAC
AAGATAAAAATATATCATCATGAACAATAAAACTGTCTGCTTACATAAACAGTAATACAAGGGGTGTTAT
GAGCCATATTCAACGGGAAACGTCTTGCTCGAGGCCGCGATTAAATTCCAACATGGATGCTGATTTATAT
GGGTATAAATGGGCTCGCGATAATGTCGGGCAATCAGGTGCGACAATCTATCGCTTGTATGGGAAGCCCC
ATGCGCCAGAGTTGTTTCTGAAACATGGCAAAGGTAGCGTTGCCAATGATGTTACAGATGAGATGGTCAG
ACTAAACTGGCTGACGGAATTTATGCCTCTTCCGACCATCAAGCATTTTATCCGTACTCCTGATGACTAG
AGCATGAGATTATCAAAAAGGATCTTCACCTAGATCCTTTTAAATTAAAAATGAAGTTTTAAATCAATCT
AAAGTATATATGAGTAAACTTGGTCTGACAGTTACCAATGCTTAATCAGTGAGGCACCTATCTCAGCGAT
CTGTCTATTTCGTTCATCCATAGTTGCCTGACTCCCCGACGTGGCCGACCAGCCCGTCATCGTCAACGCC
TGATCCGCGGTGCGGACAGGCCGTGTCGCGACCGGCCGTGCGGAATTAAGCCGGCCCGTACCCTGTGAAT
AGAGGTCCGCTGTGACACAAGAATCCCTGTTACTTCTCGACCGTATTGATTCGGATGATTCCTACGCGAG
CCTGCGGAACGACCAGGAATTCTGGGAGCCGCTGGCCCGCCGAGCCCTGGAGGAGCTCGGGCTGCCGGTG
CCGCCGGTGCTGCGGGTGCCCGGCGAGAGCACCAACCCCGTACTGGTCGGCGAGCCCGGCCCGGTGATCA
AGCTGTTCGGCGAGCACTGGTGCGGTCCGGAGAGCCTCGCGTCGGAGTCGGAGGCGTACGCGGTCCTGGC
GGACGCCCCGGTGCCGGTGCCCCGCCTCCTCGGCCGCGGCGAGCTGCGGCCCGGCACCGGAGCCTGGCCG
TGGCCCTACCTGGTGATGAGCCGGATGACCGGCACCACCTGGCGGTCCGCGATGGACGGCACGACCGACC
GGAACGCGCTGCTCGCCCTGGCCCGCGAACTCGGCCGGGTGCTCGGCCGGCTGCACAGGGTGCCGCTGAC
CGGGAACACCGTGCTCACCCCCCATTCCGAGGTCTTCCCGGAACTGCTGCGGGAACGCCGCGCGGCGACC
GTCGAGGACCACCGCGGGTGGGGCTACCTCTCGCCCCGGCTGCTGGACCGCCTGGAGGACTGGCTGCCGG
ACGTGGACACGCTGCTGGCCGGCCGCGAACCCCGGTTCGTCCACGGCGACCTGCACGGGACCAACATCTT
CGTGGACCTGGCCGCGACCGAGGTCACCGGGATCGTCGACTTCACCGACGTCTATGCGGGAGACTCCCGC
TACAGCCTGGTGCAACTGCATCTCAACGCCTTCCGGGGCGACCGCGAGATCCTGGCCGCGCTGCTCGACG
GGGCGCAGTGGAAGCGGACCGAGGACTTCGCCCGCGAACTGCTCGCCTTCACCTTCCTGCACGACTTCGA
GGTGTTCGAGGAGACCCCGCTGGATCTCTCCGGCTTCACCGATCCGGAGGAACTGGCGCAGTTCCTCTGG
GGGCCGCCGGACACCGCCCCCGGCGCCTGACGCCCCCTCTAGTAATCTTTTGCCATTCTCACCGGATTCA
GTCGTCACTCATGGTGATTTCTCACTTGATAACCTTATTTTTGACGAGGGGAAATTAATAGGTTGTATTG
ATGTTGGACGAGTCGGAATCGCAGACCGATACCAGGATCTTGCCATCCTATGGAACTGCCTCGGTGAGTT
TTCTCCTTCATTACAGAAACGGCTTTTTCAAAAATATGGTATTGATAATCCTGATATGAATAAATTGCAG
TTTCATTTGATGCTCGATGAGTTTTTCTAATCAGAATTGGTTAATTGGTTGTAACACTGGCAGAGCATTA
CGCTGACTTGACGGGACGGCGGCTTTGTTGAATAAATCGAACTTTTGCTGAGTTGAAGGATCAGATCACG
CATCTTCCCGACAACGCAGACCGTTCCGTGGCAAAGCAAAAGTTCAAAATCACCAACTGGTCCACCTACA
ACAAAGCTCTCATCAACCGTGGCTCCCTCACTTTCTGGCTGGATGATGGGGCGATTCAGGCCTGGTATGA
GTCAGCAACACCTTCTTCACGAGGCAGACCTCACTAGTTCCACTGAGCGTCAGACCCCGTAGAAAAGATC
AAAGGATCTTCTTGAGATCCTTTTTTTCTGCGCGTAATCTGCTGCTTGCAAACAAAAAAACCACCGCTAC
CAGCGGTGGTTTGTTTGCCGGATCAAGAGCTACCAACTCTTTTTCCGAAGGTAACTGGCTTCAGCAGAGC
GCAGATACCAAATACTGTCCTTCTAGTGTAGCCGTAGTTAGGCCACCACTTCAAGAACTCTGTAGCACCG
CCTACATACCTCGCTCTGCTAATCCTGTTACCAGTGGCTGCTGCCAGTGGCGATAAGTCGTGTCTTACCG
GGTTGGACTCAAGACGATAGTTACCGGATAAGGCGCAGCGGTCGGGCTGAACGGGGGGTTCGTGCACACA
GCCCAGCTTGGAGCGAACGACCTACACCGAACTGAGATACCTACAGCGTGAGCATTGAGAAAGCGCCACG
CTTCCCGAAGGGAGAAAGGCGGACAGGTATCCGGTAAGCGGCAGGGTCGGAACAGGAGAGCGCACGAGGG
AGCTTCCAGGGGGAAACGCCTGGTATCTTTATAGTCCTGTCGGGTTTCGCCACCTCTGACTTGAGCGTCG
ATTTTTGTGATGCTCGTCAGGGGGGCGGAGCCTATGGAAAAACGCCAGCAACGCGGCCTTTTTACGGTTC
CTGGCCTTTTGCTGGCCTTTTGCTCACATGTTCTTTCCTGCGTTATCCCCTGATTCTGTGGATAACCGTA
TTACCGCCTTTGAGTGAGCTGATACCGCTCGCCGCAGCCGAACGACCGAGCGCAACGCGTGAGCCCACCA
GCTCCGTAAGTTCGGGTGCTGTGTGGCTCGTACCCGCGCATTCAGGCGGCAGGGGGTCTAACGGGTCTAA
GGCGGCGTGTACGGCCGCCACAGCGGCTCTTAGCGGCCCGGAAACGTCCTCGAAACGACGCATGTGTTCC
TCCTGGTTGGTACAGGTGGTTGGGGGTGCTCGGCTGTCGCTGGTGTTTCATCATCAGGGCTCGACGGGAG
AGCGGGGGAGTGTGCAGTTGTGGGGTGGCCCCTCAGCGAAATATCTGACTTGGAGCTCGTGTCGGACCAT
ACACCGGTGATTAATCGTGGTTTATTATCAAGCGTGAGCCACGTCGCCGACGAATTTGAGCAGCTCTGGC
TGCCGTACTGGTCCCTGGCAAGCGACGATCTGCTCGAGGGGATCTACCGCCAAAGCCGCGCGTCGGCCCT
AGGCCGCCGGTACATCGAGGCGAACCCAACAGCGCTGGCAAACCTGCTGGTCGTGGACGTAGACCATCCA
GACGCAGCGCTCCGAGCGCTCAGCGCCCGGGGGTCCCATCCGCTGCCCAACGCGATCGTGGGCAATCGCG
CCAACGGCCACGCACACGCAGTGTGGGCACTCAACGCCCCTGTTCCACGCACCGAATACGCGCGGCGTAA
GCCGCTCGCATACATGGCGGCGTGCGCCGAAGGCCTTCGGCGCGCCGTCGATGGCGACCGCAGTTACTCA
GGCCTCATGACCAAAAACCCCGGCCACATCGCCTGGGAAACGGAATGGCTCCACTCAGATCTCTACACAC
TCAGCCACATCGAGGCCGAGCTCGGCGCGAACATGCCACCGCCGCGCTGGCGTCAGCAGACCACGTACAA
AGCGGCTCCGACGCCGCTAGGGCGGAATTGCGCACTGTTCGATTCCGTCAGGTTGTGGGCCTATCTTCCC
GCCCTCATGCGGATCTACCTGCCGACCCGGAACGTGGACGGACTCGGCCGCGCGATCTATGCCGAGTGCC
ACGCGCGAAACGCCGAATTTCCGTGCAACGACGTGTGTCCCGGACCGCTACCGGACAGCGAGGTCCGCGC
CATCGCCAACAGCATTTGGCGTTGGATCACAACCAAGTCGCGCATTTGGGCGGACGGGATCGTGGTCTAC
GAGGCCACACTCAGTGCGCGCCATGCGGCCATCTCGCGGAAGGGCGCAGCAGCGCGCACGGCGGCGAGCA
CAGTTGCGCGGCGCGCAAAGTCCGCGTCAGCCATGGAGGCATTGCTATGAGCGACGGCTACAGCGACGGC
TACAGCGACGGCTACAACTGGCAGCCGACTGTCCGCAAAAAGCGGCGCGTGACCGCCGCCGAAGGCGCTC
GAATCACCGGACTATCCGAACGCCACGTCGTCCGGCTCGTGGCGCAGGAACGCAGCGAGTGGTTCGCCGA
GCAGGCTGCACGCCGCGAACGCATCCGCGCCTATCACGACGACGAGGGCCACTCTTGGCCGCAAACGGCC
AAACATTTCGGGCTGCATCTGGACACCGTTAAGCGACTCGGCTATCGGGCGAGGAAAGAGCGTGCGGCAG
AACAGGAAGCGGCTCAAAAGGCCCACAACGAAGCCGACAATCCACCGCTGTTCTAACGCAATTGGGGAGC
GGGTGTCGCGGGGGTTCCGTGGGGGGTTCCGTTGCAACGGGTCGGACAGGTAAAAGTCCTGGTAGACGCT
AGTTTTCTGGTTTGGGCCATGCCTGTCTCGTTGCGTGTTTCGTTGCGTCCGTTTTGAATACCAGCCAGAC
GAGACGGGGTTCTACGAATCTTGGTCGATACCAAGCCATTTCCGCTGAATATCGTGGAGCTCACCGCCAG
AATCGGTGGTTGTGGTGATGTACGTGGCGAACTCCGTTGTAGTGCTTGTGGTGGCATCCGTGGCGCGGCC
GCTCTAGAACTAGTGGATCTGACCCGCTCCACAACCGCTGAGCAGGGTGGCAGTCAGAGCGACCAGGCCG
ACCGATACGAGGCGGATTTTGAACAGGTTCACTCGAAGCCTCCCGCTGGGTTCGGAGCATCGTCGATCAC
ATGACGGCGTGCTGACACCGATTCGACTATGCACAGTAGTAGGTAGCCGCCGCGGACGGTAGCGCAGGCG
GCCTCGGCGCCGTCGTGGCGTCGCGATGGTTGGCGCCAGACCCGCCTGATCGGCGTCCCGACCAGGGCCG
CCGGGGTGGTGAGCCTCGGCTTGGTCCAGCCGTAGTGAGACGGGATGTCTTCCCGGTTGTCGGGTTTGGG
TGGGCGGTCACATGTTCGCTGGCTGTGGGCGTGTCGGGGGTCGTCGAAGCGGCCGCGAACAGGGCTGGAC
GATGCACGTCTTGCACCTCCTGTCAACCCCCAATGTTGAGCCGCGATGCCCCTGACCTGCACCGTTGGAC
CGCAGTCGTTAGGGGGGCGTGTTAGCATGGAGTGACGAAAGGGGCCTAAATCAGATGATCCCCCGGGCTG
CAGGAATTCGATATCAAGCTTATCGATACCGTCGACCTCGAGGGGGGGCCCGGTACCAGATCTTTAAATC
TAGATTTAGAAGGAGATATACATATGGTGAGTCTGATTAAACCAGAAATGAAGATCAAGCTGCTTATGGA
AGGCAATGTAAACGGGCACCAGTTTGTTATTGAGGGAGATGGAAAAGGCCATCCTTTTGAGGGAAAACAG
AGTATGGACCTTGTAGTCAAAGAAGGCGCACCTCTCCCTTTTGCCTACGATATCTTGACAACAGCATTCC
ATTATGGTAACAGGGTTTTTGCTAAATACCCAGACCATATACCAGACTACTTCAAGCAGTCGTTTCCCAA
AGGGTTTTCTTGGGAGCGAAGCCTGATGTTCGAGGACGGGGGCGTTTGCATCGCTACAAATGACATAACA
CTGAAAGGAGACACTTTTTTTAACAAAGTTCGATTTGATGGCGTAAACTTTCCCCCAAATGGTCCTGTTA
TGCAGAAGAAGACTCTGAAATGGGAGGCATCCACTGAGAAAATGTATTTGCGTGATGGAGTGTTGACGGG
CGATATTACAATGGCTCTGCTGCTTAAAGGAGATGTCCATTACCGATGTGACTTCAGAACTACTTACAAA
TCTAGGCAGGAGGGTGTCAAGTTGCCAGGATATCACTTTGTCGATCACTGCATCAGCATATTGAGGCATG
ACAAAGACTACAACGAGGTTAAGCTGTATGAGCACGCTGTTGCCCATTCTGGATTGCCGGACAACGTCAA
GTAACTG
Features (pLannotate 1.2.2; 9 found; start..end, strand, type, name):
    139..416     +  CDS            KanR (fragment): aminoglycoside phosphotransferase; aph(3')-Ia; confers resistance to kanamycin in bacteria or G418 (Geneticin®) in eukaryotes
    523..603     -  CDS            bla(M) (fragment): β-lactamase lacking the signal sequence; bla(M); allows cytosolic expression of β-lactamase
    715..1707    +  CDS            hyg: KHYB_STRHY - Experimental evidence at protein level: Swiss-Prot protein existence level 1. The aminoglycoside phosphotransferases achieve inactivation of their antibiotic substrates by phosphorylation. From Streptomyces hygroscopicus.
   1727..1990    +  CDS            KanR (fragment): aminoglycoside phosphotransferase; aph(3')-Ia; confers resistance to kanamycin
   2131..2274    +  CDS            TRA2_ECOLX (fragment): Protein predicted: Swiss-Prot protein existence level 4. Required for transposition of transposon Tn903. From Escherichia coli.
   2322..2910    +  rep_origin     ori: high-copy-number ColE1/pMB1/pBR322/pUC origin of replication
   4965..4989    +  misc_feature   MCS (fragment): pBluescript multiple cloning site
   5517..5587    +  misc_feature   MCS (fragment): pBluescript multiple cloning site
   5624..6304    +  CDS            Kaede: Kaede green-to-red photoconvertible fluorescent protein (Ando et al., 2002)
