[The description below was written by a language model from this plasmid's Addgene catalogue record and pLannotate feature annotations shown in this document.]
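Description:
pTEC21 (also recorded as pMSP12::Kaede.Hyg) is a mycobacterial expression plasmid built on the pFPV27 backbone, designed to make mycobacteria constitutively produce the photoconvertible fluorescent protein Kaede. The insert listed in the record is a roughly 500 bp Mycobacterium Strong Promoter (MSP) fragment from M. marinum, cloned as a BamHI fragment upstream of the reporter. The promoter itself is not annotated, but the two pBluescript-type polylinker remnants that sit just before the Kaede coding sequence bracket a gap of about the right size. Kaede occupies the last ~680 bp of the 6.3 kb sequence, in agreement with the depositor's stated coordinates. Although the catalogue lists Kaede as a C-terminal tag, the arrangement is best read as a promoter–reporter fusion rather than a protein fusion.

According to the depositor, the plasmid was derived from pMSP12::GFP by removing a small NsiI fragment from the aph kanamycin-resistance gene, inserting a hygromycin-resistance gene in its place, and then swapping GFP for Kaede. The annotation reflects this history: two KanR fragments flank an intact Streptomyces hygroscopicus hygromycin phosphotransferase gene, with short β-lactamase and Tn903 transposase remnants nearby, so hygromycin is the working selection marker. A high-copy ColE1/pUC-type origin supports propagation in E. coli. No mycobacterial replicon is annotated, though a large unannotated stretch lies downstream of the E. coli origin, and the record does not say what it contains. Because Kaede converts irreversibly from green to red on violet or UV illumination, the construct lends itself to optically marking and following selected bacterial populations, for example during infection imaging, though the record does not specify an application.
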