Addgene plasmid #30180: pTEC21
Depositing lab: Lalita Ramakrishnan. Depositing organization: University of Washington.
Backbone
  Vector backbone: pFPV27
  Backbone manufacturer: Ramakrishnan et al., 2000
  Backbone size w/o insert (bp): 4981
  Vector type: Mycobacteria expression
Growth in bacteria
  Bacterial resistance: Hygromycin, 200 μg/mL
  Growth temperature: 37°C
  Growth strain: DH5alpha
  Growth instructions: 200µg/mL Hygromycin
  Copy number: Unknown
Gene/Insert
  Gene/Insert name: Mycobacterium Strong Promoter (MSP) (alt name: pMSP12::Kaede.Hyg)
  Species: M. marinum
  Insert size (bp): 500
  Tag / fusion protein: Kaede (C terminal on backbone)
  Cloning method: Restriction Enzyme; 5′ cloning site BamHI (unknown if destroyed); 3′ cloning site BamHI (unknown if destroyed)
  Sequencing primers: 5′ pFPV27-Fwd: GAATCGGTGGTTGTGGTGAT; 3′ Kan-Rev
Terms and licenses: Academic/Nonprofit Terms; Industry Terms: Not Available to Industry
Depositor comments: This plasmid was derived from pMSP12::GFP by interrupting the aph gene (removing a small ~300bp NsiI fragment) and inserting the gene for Hygromycin resistance. The GFP was then replaced with Kaede. The Kaede ORF is present at bp# 5624-6304.
How to cite: pTEC21 was a gift from Lalita Ramakrishnan (Addgene plasmid # 30180 ; http://n2t.net/addgene:30180 ; RRID:Addgene_30180)
