>Addgene plasmid #30180 | pTEC21 | addgene partial sequence | sequence record 35206 | 30180 with pBluescriptSK (5' tctagaactagtggatc 3')
AGCGACCAGGCCGACCGATACGAGGCGGATTTTGAACAGGTTCACTCGAAGCCTCCCGCTGGGTTCGGAG
CATCGTCGATCACATGACGGCGTGCTGACACCGATTCGACTATGCACAGTAGTAGGTAGCCGCCGCGGAC
GGTAGCGCAGGCGGCCTCGGCGCCGTCGTGGCGTCGCGATGGTTGGCGCCAGACCCGCCTGATCGGCGTC
CCGACCAGGGCCGCCGGGGTGGTGAGCCTCGGCTTGGTCCAGCCGTAGTGAGACGGGATGTCTTCCCGGT
TGTCGGGTTTGGGTGGGCGGTCACATGTTCGCTGGCTGTGGGCGTGTCGGGGGTCGTCGAAGCGGCCGCG
AACAGGGCTGGACGATGCACGTCTTGCACCTCCTGTCAACCCCCAATGTTGAGCCGCGATGCCCCTGACC
TGCACCGTTGGACCGCAGTCGTTAGGGGGGCGTGTTAGCATGGAGTGACGAAAGGGGCCTAAATCAGATG
ATCCCCCGGGCTGCAGGAATTCGATATCAAGCTTATCGATACCGTCGACCTCGAGGGGGGGCCCGGTACC
AGATCTTTAAATCTAGATTTAGAAGGAGATATACATATGGTGAGTCTGATTAAACCAGAAATGAAGATCA
AGCTGCTTATGGAAGGCAATGTAAACGGGCACCAGTTTGTTATTGAGGGAGATGGAAAAGGCCATCCTTT
TGAGGGAAAACAGAGTATGGACCTTGTAGTCAAAGAAGGCGCACCTCTCCCTTTTGCCTACGATATCTTG
ACAACAGCATTCCATTATGGTAACA
